>Addgene plasmid #22313 | pRS404-PTEF-Ago1 | depositor full sequence | sequence record 10224 | Author sequence
GACGAAAGGGCCTCGTGATACGCCTATTTTTATAGGTTAATGTCATGATAATAATGGTTTCTTAGACGTC
AGGTGGCACTTTTCGGGGAAATGTGCGCGGAACCCCTATTTGTTTATTTTTCTAAATACATTCAAATATG
TATCCGCTCATGAGACAATAACCCTGATAAATGCTTCAATAATATTGAAAAAGGAAGAGTATGAGTATTC
AACATTTCCGTGTCGCCCTTATTCCCTTTTTTGCGGCATTTTGCCTTCCTGTTTTTGCTCACCCAGAAAC
GCTGGTGAAAGTAAAAGATGCTGAAGATCAGTTGGGTGCACGAGTGGGTTACATCGAACTGGATCTCAAC
AGCGGTAAGATCCTTGAGAGTTTTCGCCCCGAAGAACGTTTTCCAATGATGAGCACTTTTAAAGTTCTGC
TATGTGGCGCGGTATTATCCCGTATTGACGCCGGGCAAGAGCAACTCGGTCGCCGCATACACTATTCTCA
GAATGACTTGGTTGAGTACTCACCAGTCACAGAAAAGCATCTTACGGATGGCATGACAGTAAGAGAATTA
TGCAGTGCTGCCATAACCATGAGTGATAACACTGCGGCCAACTTACTTCTGACAACGATCGGAGGACCGA
AGGAGCTAACCGCTTTTTTGCACAACATGGGGGATCATGTAACTCGCCTTGATCGTTGGGAACCGGAGCT
GAATGAAGCCATACCAAACGACGAGCGTGACACCACGATGCCTGTAGCAATGGCAACAACGTTGCGCAAA
CTATTAACTGGCGAACTACTTACTCTAGCTTCCCGGCAACAATTAATAGACTGGATGGAGGCGGATAAAG
TTGCAGGACCACTTCTGCGCTCGGCCCTTCCGGCTGGCTGGTTTATTGCTGATAAATCTGGAGCCGGTGA
GCGTGGGTCTCGCGGTATCATTGCAGCACTGGGGCCAGATGGTAAGCCCTCCCGTATCGTAGTTATCTAC
ACGACGGGGAGTCAGGCAACTATGGATGAACGAAATAGACAGATCGCTGAGATAGGTGCCTCACTGATTA
AGCATTGGTAACTGTCAGACCAAGTTTACTCATATATACTTTAGATTGATTTAAAACTTCATTTTTAATT
TAAAAGGATCTAGGTGAAGATCCTTTTTGATAATCTCATGACCAAAATCCCTTAACGTGAGTTTTCGTTC
CACTGAGCGTCAGACCCCGTAGAAAAGATCAAAGGATCTTCTTGAGATCCTTTTTTTCTGCGCGTAATCT
GCTGCTTGCAAACAAAAAAACCACCGCTACCAGCGGTGGTTTGTTTGCCGGATCAAGAGCTACCAACTCT
TTTTCCGAAGGTAACTGGCTTCAGCAGAGCGCAGATACCAAATACTGTCCTTCTAGTGTAGCCGTAGTTA
GGCCACCACTTCAAGAACTCTGTAGCACCGCCTACATACCTCGCTCTGCTAATCCTGTTACCAGTGGCTG
CTGCCAGTGGCGATAAGTCGTGTCTTACCGGGTTGGACTCAAGACGATAGTTACCGGATAAGGCGCAGCG
GTCGGGCTGAACGGGGGGTTCGTGCACACAGCCCAGCTTGGAGCGAACGACCTACACCGAACTGAGATAC
CTACAGCGTGAGCTATGAGAAAGCGCCACGCTTCCCGAAGGGAGAAAGGCGGACAGGTATCCGGTAAGCG
GCAGGGTCGGAACAGGAGAGCGCACGAGGGAGCTTCCAGGGGGAAACGCCTGGTATCTTTATAGTCCTGT
CGGGTTTCGCCACCTCTGACTTGAGCGTCGATTTTTGTGATGCTCGTCAGGGGGGCGGAGCCTATGGAAA
AACGCCAGCAACGCGGCCTTTTTACGGTTCCTGGCCTTTTGCTGGCCTTTTGCTCACATGTTCTTTCCTG
CGTTATCCCCTGATTCTGTGGATAACCGTATTACCGCCTTTGAGTGAGCTGATACCGCTCGCCGCAGCCG
AACGACCGAGCGCAGCGAGTCAGTGAGCGAGGAAGCGGAAGAGCGCCCAATACGCAAACCGCCTCTCCCC
GCGCGTTGGCCGATTCATTAATGCAGCTGGCACGACAGGTTTCCCGACTGGAAAGCGGGCAGTGAGCGCA
ACGCAATTAATGTGAGTTAGCTCACTCATTAGGCACCCCAGGCTTTACACTTTATGCTTCCGGCTCGTAT
GTTGTGTGGAATTGTGAGCGGATAACAATTTCACACAGGAAACAGCTATGACCATGATTACGCCAAGCGC
GCAATTAACCCTCACTAAAGGGAACAAAAGCTGGAGCTCATAGCTTCAAAATGTTTCTACTCCTTTTTTA
CTCTTCCAGATTTTCTCGGACTCCGCGCATCGCCGTACCACTTCAAAACACCCAAGCACAGCATACTAAA
TTTCCCCTCTTTCTTCCTCTAGGGTGTCGTTAATTACCCGTACTAAAGGTTTGGAAAAGAAAAAAGAGAC
CGCCTCGTTTCTTTTTCTTCGTCGAAAAAGGCAATAAAAATTTTTATCACGTTTCTTTTTCTTGAAAATT
TTTTTTTTGATTTTTTTCTCTTTCGATGACCTCCCATTGATATTTAAGTTAATAAACGGTCTTCAATTTC
TCAAGTTTCAGTTTCATTTTTCTTGTTCTATTACAACTTTTTTTACTTCTTGCTCATTAGAAAGAAAGCA
TAGCAATCTAATCTAAGTTTTCTAGAACTAGTATGTCATCCAATTCGGAGGAGAACAGTCAAGTTCCTCC
CCTTGATGCCACCGCTGCTGCAACTAAACCAAAAAAGGCCAAGAAACCAAAGGTTAAGAAGCCAAAGGAT
TCCGCTGAGGCATCTTCATCACCAGCTGCTGAGGGCACTGCTGAAGCCAAGCCAAAAAAGGCTAAGAAAT
CAAAGACTAAGAAGTCAAAGGAGTCTGCCGAGGTATCGCCAGCTCCAGCTGATGAAACTACTTCTGCTGG
TGTAGATGCTAAACCTAAGAAGGCTAAAAAGTCAAAGGTCAAGAAGCCAAAGGATTCTACTGAATCATCT
CCTGCTCCAAGTAATGAACCTCCAGCCGCCGAAGTTGCCGCCGAAGATGCAAAGTCTAAAAAGGTTAAGA
AACCAAAGGCCAAGAAACCAAAGGAATCTACTGAATCATCTCCTGCTCCAGGTCAGGAAGCCGCTGCTAC
TGAAGGTGCCACAGAAGATAAACCTAAGAAGGTTAAGAAATCAAAGGCTAAGAAGGCAAAGGAATCTGTT
GAATCATCTCCTGCCGCCACTGAATCTGTCTCTGAGAAGACTGCAAAGAAATCTAAGAAGCCAAAGGCTA
AGAAATCTACTTCTCCTGAAACAACTGAAGAAATAACTGAAGAATCTACCGAATCAAAGGAAAAGAAGAC
AAAGACAAAGAAACCAAAGGAAAAGAAGTCATCTCCATCTACTGCCACTTCGACTGCTGCTTCAAAACCA
GTTACTTCCATTGCGGGAGTCACCATTCCAGGCAAGACTTTTGATTTGACAGATGTTCCTCCATCTAAAC
CTGCTCCAAAGATGGTCCCGGAAGCCTATAAATTACAAACTAGAGTGGATTACGGTACTAAGGGTACCAA
AGTGGACGTCTTGACTAATCATATACTACTATCTGTTGGTGATGATGTCCCTCAAGATGAAAGAGCCTCT
CAATTGGATCCATGGTGGAAATCTGCATTTGTATATACCTATAACATTACTTTTGCCGTTCCACAGAGTA
ATTCACCACGTAAAGGTCCAGCGCCTGCTTTATCCAAACCAAAGAAATACGAATTGGTAGAATCTTTGTT
TCACGAGGATGAAACCTTGTTCAAATATAAAGATCGTATCTCCTTCAATGGTGAAGATACTCTATACTCT
CATGTCCCATTGGAGGAATTCACTTTATTTGATGGTTGTTGGGATGTCAGTAACAAGCAAAAGAAAAGAA
GACAAGAAGTTGTTGGTCTCAACAGTAGAGCCAAGGAAATTAATGACTTGGCTGCTCAAGTTACTTTAAA
ATTTGCTGATAAAGTCCCATTGGGTGATATTTATAAGGCTACCACTTCAAAGGATCCAGAAGAACAAGAA
AATAAGATGGCTAACGCTGATAAGGTTGCTTTATTGTCTTTGATGGGTGTCAAATTCTTAAACACAAAGG
AACAAATCTTCCAACTTAACGGTAATAAATTCTTTATTTTTAATGAACACGCAATTGCTACTCCATTCCA
AATTGGTGGGTTCTTAATGCATGGGTTCACAGTTTCCCTACGATATGCTTACGGGTCCGTTTTGTTAAAT
ACTGTTAACGTCTGCCTCCCATTTGTTAAGTGGACTAAATATTTACCAGGTGATGCTAAATTCAAGGAAA
ATGAAAAGACTCAATACAGTTTGTTAGATTGGATTATTGAATGTATGCACCAGGCCAGTGCTCAAAGAGG
TCAAAAGCTAAGAGGCCCTCCATCTGCCAAGGATATCAATTTTTTCATTGACAAGAATAGAGACATTAAA
GATCTATTGAAGGGTTTGAAATGTTACAGACCATACATTAATTATTCTGTTAACCCAGATGGAACTCCAA
AACCACCAAAAAAGATGCAAGCTAAGGGTATCGTTGGTTTCGTAAGAGAGACTCCAGATTCTATGAAATT
CAGAACTTTACCAAGTAACATGGAAAAGAATGGTGTACCAAAACCAGGTGAAAAGGAAATCATGGTCACA
ACAACCGCCTACTTTGCCAAGAAGTATGACATCAAATTGAAATACCCAGATGTTAAAATGGTGAGTCTAG
GTGGTTCGAATGTTGTCCCAGCTGAATGTTTAACCATTGTTCCAGGTCAGAAATTAAAGGGTTTGGTTTA
TGACGAAAAAGCCGTTATTGATTTCACTGCTTTAAGACCAAGTGAAAAATTCAGAGCCATCACCAACTTG
GCATTACCTGCCATTAAGAGAGCTTTATCAACTGAAGAAGAAAATGCTAAGGCTCCACATGATTCTGGTT
ACACTTTCATGAAGGTCCCATCTCGTGTCATTGACGCTCCTGTGGTTCAATTCAAGAACACTACAGTCAC
ATATGTGGATAAACCATTTGGTACTAAGAATGGTAAGAATAATCATGAAGAAACTAAGGGTAATTGGAAT
TTAAAGGATCATAAATTCATTACTGTTCCAAAGGAACCAATGCACTTGAGAGCTATCTTTATTAATGATT
CTGATAAGTCTCCACCAGTTTCTGTCATGGATGAATTGAAGGCCTCTTTGAGCAAATTCGCTGAAGATGT
CGCTGATGTCGGTGTTAACTTTGACGTATCCATGGCCCCAATTTTAATTAACAATTTTAATGCCCCAATA
AAGAAGGTTACTGGTGGCTTTGGTGGTAGAGGTGGACGTGGTGGTAGAGGCGGCCGTGGTGGCCGTGGTG
GTAGAGGAGGTCGTGGTGGTTTCGGCGGTGGCCGTGGTGAAACTACTTATGAATTAACTCCAGGTGAAGA
AAAACTACGTCACTTGTTAGCCAACGTCCCAGAAAAGACTTATGTCTTATTCGTCTTGGGTCGTGGGGAT
GACTCTGCTATTTACAACAGATTGAAATATTTAGCTGATTTGACGTACGGTGTCATTAACAATTGTGTTA
TTTGGAACAAGTTCAGAAAGTGTTCCACTCAATACAATGTTAATGTGGTAATGAAGATGAACTTGAAGTT
AGAAGGTGCTAACCACTCCTTATGTGCAGAAGATATAAACTTACTGAAGGATGAAAAATCAGGATTACCA
TTCATGATTTTAGGTGCTGATGTTACACATTATCCAGAAAAGGATCAGAATTCTATCTCTGCATTGGTGG
GTTCTTTTGATGACAAATTTGCTCAATTCCCAGGTTCATATATGTTACAAAGTGGTCCAGGTGAAGAAAT
AATTGCTGGTATCGGTAACATGGTTCTACAGAGATTGAAACTGTATCAAAAGCACAACAATGGCAAACTA
CCTCCAAAGATTCTATTCTACAGAGATGGTGTTTCTGAATCCCAATTCTCACAAATTGTTCAAATTGAAG
TTAAGGGTTTGAAACAAGCATTGAAGAAATTCGGTAGTGAATTAAACAAGGGTGTCAACTATAACCCATC
TGTCACCACAATTTGTGTTGTCAAGAGAAATCAAATTAGATTTATGCCACTTGAGCAAAATGCTATAAAT
GAAAAGGGTGAAGTTGCTGCCGTTCAATCATTCGAGAACGTTATGCCAGGTACTGTTGTTGATCGTGGTA
TCACCTCTAGTGCTCACTTCGATTTCTTCTTGCAATCTCAACAACCATTGAAGGGTACTGGTGTTCCATG
TCATTACTGGTGTATCTACGACGAAAATCAATTCAATTCTGATTACTTGCAACAAGTTACTCACGCTTTG
TGTTACTTATTCGGTAGATCGAGTACAAGTATTAAGGTCGCATCTCCTGTTTATTACGCTGATTTATTGT
GTGAACGTGGTGCTGCATTCTTCAAGGCTAACTTTGAGCTTGCTCAATACGAATTTTCTAAGGAGAGGAA
GAACAGAGATGACGTTATACCGACCGGTAAATTACTACAACCTGTTCATAAGAATGTCACTGACATCATG
TACTACATATGACTCGAGTCATGTAATTAGTTATGTCACGCTTACATTCACGCCCTCCCCCCACATCCGC
TCTAACCGAAAAGGAAGGAGTTAGACAACCTGAAGTCTAGGTCCCTATTTATTTTTTTATAGTTATGTTA
GTATTAAGAACGTTATTTATATTTCAAATTTTTCTTTTTTTTCTGTACAGACGCGTGTACGCATGTAACA
TTATACTGAAAACCTTGCTTGAGAAGGTTTTGGGACGCTCGAAGGCTTTAATTTGCGGCCGGTACCCAAT
TCGCCCTATAGTGAGTCGTATTACGCGCGCTCACTGGCCGTCGTTTTACAACGTCGTGACTGGGAAAACC
CTGGCGTTACCCAACTTAATCGCCTTGCAGCACATCCCCCTTTCGCCAGCTGGCGTAATAGCGAAGAGGC
CCGCACCGATCGCCCTTCCCAACAGTTGCGCAGCCTGAATGGCGAATGG
[124 nt withheld, positions 7050-7173]
C
[91 nt withheld, positions 7175-7265]
A
[49 nt withheld, positions 7267-7315]
CCTTTGACGTTGGAGTCCACGTTCTTT
[37 nt withheld, positions 7343-7379]
ACCCTATCTCGGTCTATTCTTTTGATTTATAAGGGATTTTGCCGATTTCGGCCTATTGGTTAAAAAATGA
GCTGATTTAACAAAAATTTAACGCGAATTTTAACAAAATATTAACGTTTACAATTTCCTGATGCGGTATT
TTCTCCTTACGCATCTGTGCGGTATTTCACACCGCATAGGCAAGTGCACAAACAATACTTAAATAAATAC
TACTCAGTAATAACCTATTTCTTAGCATTTTTGACGAAATTTGCTATTTTGTTAGAGTCTTTTACACCAT
TTGTCTCCACACCTCCGCTTACATCAACACCAATAACGCCATTTAATCTAAGCGCATCACCAACATTTTC
TGGCGTCAGTCCACCAGCTAACATAAAATGTAAGCTTTCGGGGCTCTCTTGCCTTCCAACCCAGTCAGAA
ATCGAGTTCCAATCCAAAAGTTCACCTGTCCCACCTGCTTCTGAATCAAACAAGGGAATAAACGAATGAG
GTTTCTGTGAAGCTGCACTGAGTAGTATGTTGCAGTCTTTTGGAAATACGAGTCTTTTAATAACTGGCAA
ACCGAGGAACTCTTGGTATTCTTGCCACGACTCATCTCCATGCAGTTGGACGATATCAATGCCGTAATCA
TTGACCAGAGCCAAAACATCCTCCTTAGGTTGATTACGAAACACGCCAACCAAGTATTTCGGAGTGCCTG
AACTATTTTTATATGCTTTTACAAGACTTGAAATTTTCCTTGCAATAACCGGGTCAATTGTTCTCTTTCT
ATTGGGCACACATATAATACCCAGCAAGTCAGCATCGGAATCTAGAGCACATTCTGCGGCCTCTGTGCTC
TGCAAGCCGCAAACTTTCACCAATGGACCAGAACTACCTGTGAAATTAATAACAGACATACTCCAAGCTG
CCTTTGTGTGCTTAATCACGTATACTCACGTGCTCAATAGTCACCAATGCCCTCCCTCTTGGCCCTCTCC
TTTTCTTTTTTCGACCGAATTAATTCTTAATCGGCAAAAAAAGAAAAGCTCCGGATCAAGATTGTACGTA
AGGTGACAAGCTATTTTTCAATAAAGAATATCTTCCACTACTGCCATCTGGCGTCATAACTGCAAAGTAC
ACATATATTACGATGCTGTCTATTAAATGCTTCCTATATTATATATATAGTAATGTCGTTTATGGTGCAC
TCTCAGTACAATCTGCTCTGATGCCGCATAGTTAAGCCAGCCCCGACACCCGCCAACACCCGCTGACGCG
CCCTGACGGGCTTGTCTGCTCCCGGCATCCGCTTACAGACAAGCTGTGACCGTCTCCGGGAGCTGCATGT
GTCAGAGGTTTTCACCGTCATCACCGAAACGCGCGA
Features (pLannotate 1.2.2; 18 found; start..end, strand, type, name):
     96..200     +  promoter       AmpR promoter: bla
    201..1061    +  CDS            AmpR: β-lactamase; bla; confers resistance to ampicillin, carbenicillin, and related antibiotics
   1232..1820    +  rep_origin     ori: high-copy-number ColE1/pMB1/pBR322/pUC origin of replication
   2003..2095    +  CDS            lacI (fragment): lac repressor; lacI; The lac repressor binds to the lac operator to inhibit transcription in E. coli. This inhibition can be relieved by adding lactose or isopropyl-β-D-thiogalactopyranoside (IPTG).
   2108..2129    +  protein_bind   CAP binding site: CAP binding activates transcription in the presence of cAMP. E. coli catabolite activator protein
   2144..2174    +  promoter       lac promoter: promoter for the E. coli lac operon
   2182..2198    +  protein_bind   lac operator: The lac repressor binds to the lac operator to inhibit transcription in E. coli. This inhibition can be relieved by adding lactose or isopropyl-β-D-thiogalactopyranoside (IPTG). lac repressor encoded by lacI
   2243..2261    +  promoter       T3 promoter: promoter for bacteriophage T3 RNA polymerase
   2279..2677    +  promoter       TEF1 promoter: S. cerevisiae TEF1; promoter for EF-1α
   6599..6846    +  terminator     CYC1 terminator: S. cerevisiae CYC1; transcription terminator for CYC1
   6865..6883    -  promoter       T7 promoter: promoter for bacteriophage T7 RNA polymerase
   6891..7046    +  CDS            lacZα (fragment): LacZα fragment of β-galactosidase; lacZ fragment
   7050..7505    +  rep_origin     f1 ori (sequence partly withheld): f1 bacteriophage origin of replication; arrow indicates direction of (+) strand synthesis
   7506..7557    -  misc_feature   bom (fragment): basis of mobility region from pBR322
   7604..8278    -  CDS            TRP1: phosphoribosylanthranilate isomerase, required for tryptophan biosynthesis; S. cerevisiae TRP1; yeast auxotrophic marker
   8279..8559    -  promoter       TRP1 promoter: S. cerevisiae TRP1
   8560..8609    -  misc_feature   bom (fragment): basis of mobility region from pBR322
   8711..1       -  CDS            rop (fragment) (across the origin): Rop protein, which maintains plasmids at low copy number; rop
