>Addgene plasmid #22313 | pRS404-PTEF-Ago1 | addgene full sequence | sequence record 255035 | Addgene NGS Result
GAGCGCCCAATACGCAAACCGCCTCTCCCCGCGCGTTGGCCGATTCATTAATGCAGCTGGCACGACAGGT
TTCCCGACTGGAAAGCGGGCAGTGAGCGCAACGCAATTAATGTGAGTTAGCTCACTCATTAGGCACCCCA
GGCTTTACACTTTATGCTTCCGGCTCGTATGTTGTGTGGAATTGTGAGCGGATAACAATTTCACACAGGA
AACAGCTATGACCATGATTACGCCAAGCGCGCAATTAACCCTCACTAAAGGGAACAAAAGCTGGAGCTCA
TAGCTTCAAAATGTTTCTACTCCTTTTTTACTCTTCCAGATTTTCTCGGACTCCGCGCATCGCCGTACCA
CTTCAAAACACCCAAGCACAGCATACTAAATTTCCCCTCTTTCTTCCTCTAGGGTGTCGTTAATTACCCG
TACTAAAGGTTTGGAAAAGAAAAAAGAGACCGCCTCGTTTCTTTTTCTTCGTCGAAAAAGGCAATAAAAA
TTTTTATCACGTTTCTTTTTCTTGAAAATTTTTTTTTTGATTTTTTTCTCTTTCGATGACCTCCCATTGA
TATTTAAGTTAATAAACGGTCTTCAATTTCTCAAGTTTCAGTTTCATTTTTCTTGTTCTATTACAACTTT
TTTTACTTCTTGCTCATTAGAAAGAAAGCATAGCAATCTAATCTAAGTTTTCTAGAACTAGTATGTCATC
CAATTCGGAGGAGAACAGTCAAGTTCCTCCCCTTGATGCCACCGCTGCTGCAACTAAACCAAAAAAGGCC
AAGAAACCAAAGGTTAAGAAGCCAAAGGATTCCGCTGAGGCATCTTCATCACCAGCTGCTGAGGGCACTG
CTGAAGCCAAGCCAAAAAAGGCTAAGAAATCAAAGACTAAGAAGTCAAAGGAGTCTGCCGAGGTATCGCC
AGCTCCAGCTGATGAAACTACTTCTGCTGGTGTAGATGCTAAACCTAAGAAGGCTAAAAAGTCAAAGGTC
AAGAAGCCAAAGGATTCTACTGAATCATCTCCTGCTCCAAGTAATGAACCTCCAGCCGCCGAAGTTGCCG
CCGAAGATGCAAAGTCTAAAAAGGTTAAGAAACCAAAGGCCAAGAAACCAAAGGAATCTACTGAATCATC
TCCTGCTCCAGGTCAGGAAGCCGCTGCTACTGAAGGTGCCACAGAAGATAAACCTAAGAAGGTTAAGAAA
TCAAAGGCTAAGAAGGCAAAGGAATCTGTTGAATCATCTCCTGCCGCCACTGAATCTGTCTCTGAGAAGA
CTGCAAAGAAATCTAAGAAGCCAAAGGCTAAGAAATCTACTTCTCCTGAAACAACTGAAGAAATAACTGA
AGAATCTACCGAATCAAAGGAAAAGAAGACAAAGACAAAGAAACCAAAGGAAAAGAAGTCATCTCCATCT
ACTGCCACTTCGACTGCTGCTTCAAAACCAGTTACTTCCATTGCGGGAGTCACCATTCCAGGCAAGACTT
TTGATTTGACAGATGTTCCTCCATCTAAACCTGCTCCAAAGATGGTCCCGGAAGCCTATAAATTACAAAC
TAGAGTGGATTACGGTACTAAGGGTACCAAAGTGGACGTCTTGACTAATCATATACTACTATCTGTTGGT
GATGATGTCCCTCAAGATGAAAGAGCCTCTCAATTGGATCCATGGTGGAAATCTGCATTTGTATATACCT
ATAACATTACTTTTGCCGTTCCACAGAGTAATTCACCACGTAAAGGTCCAGCGCCTGCTTTATCCAAACC
AAAGAAATACGAATTGGTAGAATCTTTGTTTCACGAGGATGAAACCTTGTTCAAATATAAAGATCGTATC
TCCTTCAATGGTGAAGATACTCTATACTCTCATGTCCCATTGGAGGAATTCACTTTATTTGATGGTTGTT
GGGATGTCAGTAACAAGCAAAAGAAAAGAAGACAAGAAGTTGTTGGTCTCAACAGTAGAGCCAAGGAAAT
TAATGACTTGGCTGCTCAAGTTACTTTAAAATTTGCTGATAAAGTCCCATTGGGTGATATTTATAAGGCT
ACCACTTCAAAGGATCCAGAAGAACAAGAAAATAAGATGGCTAACGCTGATAAGGTTGCTTTATTGTCTT
TGATGGGTGTCAAATTCTTAAACACAAAGGAACAAATCTTCCAACTTAACGGTAATAAATTCTTTATTTT
TAATGAACACGCAATTGCTACTCCATTCCAAATTGGTGGGTTCTTAATGCATGGGTTCACAGTTTCCCTA
CGATATGCTTACGGGTCAGTTTTGTTAAATACTGTTAACGTCTGCCTCCCATTTGTTAAGTGGACTAAAT
ATTTACCAGGTGATGCTAAATTCAAGGAAAATGAAAAGACTCAATACAGTTTGTTAGATTGGATTATTGA
ATGTATGCACCAGGCCAGTGCTCAAAGAGGTCAAAAGCTAAGAGGCCCTCCATCTGCCAAGGATATCAAT
TTTTTCATTGACAAGAATAGAGACATTAAAGATCTATTGAAGGGTTTGAAATGTTACAGACCATACATTA
ATTATTCTGTTAACCCAGATGGAACTCCAAAACCACCAAAAAAGATGCAAGCTAAGGGTATCGTTGGTTT
CGTAAGAGAGACTCCAGATTCTATGAAATTCAGAACTTTACCAAGTAACATGGAAAAGAATGGTGTACCA
AAACCAGGTGAAAAGGAAATCATGGTCACAACAACCGCCTACTTTGCCAAGAAGTATGACATCAAATTGA
AATACCCAGATGTTAAAATGGTGAGTCTAGGTGGTTCGAATGTTGTCCCAGCTGAATGTTTAACCATTGT
TCCAGGTCAGAAATTAAAGGGTTTGGTTTATGACGAAAAAGCCGTTATTGATTTCACTGCTTTAAGACCA
AGTGAAAAATTCAGAGCCATCACCAACTTGGCATTACCTGCCATTAAGAGAGCTTTATCAACTGAAGAAG
AAAATGCTAAGGCTCCACATGATTCTGGTTACACTTTCATGAAGGTCCCATCTCGTGTCATTGACGCTCC
TGTGGTTCAATTCAAGAACACTACAGTCACATATGTGGATAAACCATTTGGTACTAAGAATGGTAAGAAT
AATCATGAAGAAACTAAGGGTAATTGGAATTTAAAGGATCATAAATTCATTACTGTTCCAAAGGAACCAA
TGCACTTGAGAGCTATCTTTATTAATGATTCTGATAAGTCTCCACCAGTTTCTGTCATGGATGAATTGAA
GGCCTCTTTGAGCAAATTCGCTGAAGATGTCGCTGATGTCGGTGTTAACTTTGACGTATCCATGGCCCCA
ATTTTAATTAACAATTTTAATGCCCCAATAAAGAAGGTTACTGGTGGCTTTGGTGGTAGAGGTGGACGTG
GTGGTAGAGGCGGCCGTGGTGGCCGTGGTGGTAGAGGAGGTCGTGGTGGTTTCGGCGGTGGCCGTGGTGA
AACTACTTATGAATTAACTCCAGGTGAAGAAAAACTACGTCACTTGTTAGCCAACGTCCCAGAAAAGACT
TATGTCTTATTCGTCTTGGGTCGTGGGGATGACTCTGCTATTTACAACAGATTGAAATATTTAGCTGATT
TGACGTACGGTGTCATTAACAATTGTGTTATTTGGAACAAGTTCAGAAAGTGTTCCACTCAATACAATGT
TAATGTGGTAATGAAGATGAACTTGAAGTTAGAAGGTGCTAACCACTCCTTATGTGCAGAAGATATAAAC
TTACTGAAGGATGAAAAATCAGGATTACCATTCATGATTTTAGGTGCTGATGTTACACATTATCCAGAAA
AGGATCAGAATTCTATCTCTGCATTGGTGGGTTCTTTTGATGACAAATTTGCTCAATTCCCAGGTTCATA
TATGTTACAAAGTGGTCCAGGTGAAGAAATAATTGCTGGTATCGGTAACATGGTTCTACAGAGATTGAAA
CTGTATCAAAAGCACAACAATGGCAAACTACCTCCAAAGATTCTATTCTACAGAGATGGTGTTTCTGAAT
CCCAATTCTCACAAATTGTTCAAATTGAAGTTAAGGGTTTGAAACAAGCATTGAAGAAATTCGGTAGTGA
ATTAAACAAGGGTGTCAACTATAACCCATCTGTCACCACAATTTGTGTTGTCAAGAGGAATCAAATTAGA
TTTATGCCACTTGAGCAAAATGCTATAAATGAAAAGGGTGAAGTTGCTGCCGTTCAATCATTCGAGAACG
TTATGCCAGGTACTGTTGTTGATCGTGGTATCACCTCTAGTGCTCACTTCGATTTCTTCTTGCAATCTCA
ACAACCATTGAAGGGTACTGGTGTTCCATGTCATTACTGGTGTATCTACGACGAAAATCAATTCAATTCT
GATTACTTGCAACAAGTTACTCACGCTTTGTGTTACTTATTCGGTAGATCGAGTACAAGTATTAAGGTCG
CATCTCCTGTTTATTACGCTGATTTATTGTGTGAACGTGGTGCTGCATTCTTCAAGGCTAACTTTGAGCT
TGCTCAATACGAATTTTCTAAGGAGAGGAAGAACAGAGATGACGTTATACCGACCGGTAAATTACTACAA
CCTGTTCATAAGAATGTCACTGACATCATGTACTACATATGACTCGAGTCATGTAATTAGTTATGTCACG
CTTACATTCACGCCCTCCCCCCACATCCGCTCTAACCGAAAAGGAAGGAGTTAGACAACCTGAAGTCTAG
GTCCCTATTTATTTTTTTATAGTTATGTTAGTATTAAGAACGTTATTTATATTTCAAATTTTTCTTTTTT
TTCTGTACAGACGCGTGTACGCATGTAACATTATACTGAAAACCTTGCTTGAGAAGGTTTTGGGACGCTC
GAAGGCTTTAATTTGCGGCCGGTACCCAATTCGCCCTATAGTGAGTCGTATTACGCGCGCTCACTGGCCG
TCGTTTTACAACGTCGTGACTGGGAAAACCCTGGCGTTACCCAACTTAATCGCCTTGCAGCACATCCCCC
TTTCGCCAGCTGGCGTAATAGCGAAGAGGCCCGCACCGATCGCCCTTCCCAACAGTTGCGCAGCCTGAAT
GGCGAATGG
[124 nt withheld, positions 5050-5173]
C
[91 nt withheld, positions 5175-5265]
A
[49 nt withheld, positions 5267-5315]
CCTTTGACGTTGGAGTCCACGTTCTTT
[37 nt withheld, positions 5343-5379]
ACCCTATCTCGGTCTATTCTTTTGATTTATAAGGGATTTTGCCGATTTCGGCCTATTGGTTAAAAAATGA
GCTGATTTAACAAAAATTTAACGCGAATTTTAACAAAATATTAACGCTTACAATTTCCTGATGCGGTATT
TTCTCCTTACGCATCTGTGCGGTATTTCACACCGCATAGATCGGCAAGTGCACAAACAATACTTAAATAA
ATACTACTCAGTAATAACCTATTTCTTAGCATTTTTGACGAAATTTGCTATTTTGTTAGAGTCTTTTACA
CCATTTGTCTCCACACCTCCGCTTACATCAACACCAATAACGCCATTTAATCTAAGCGCATCACCAACAT
TTTCTGGCGTCAGTCCACCAGCTAACATAAAATGTAAGCTTTCGGGGCTCTCTTGCCTTCCAACCCAGTC
AGAAATCGAGTTCCAATCCAAAAGTTCACCTGTCCCACCTGCTTCTGAATCAAACAAGGGAATAAACGAA
TGAGGTTTCTGTGAAGCTGCACTGAGTAGTATGTTGCAGTCTTTTGGAAATACGAGTCTTTTAATAACTG
GCAAACCGAGGAACTCTTGGTATTCTTGCCACGACTCATCTCCATGCAGTTGGACGATATCAATGCCGTA
ATCATTGACCAGAGCCAAAACATCCTCCTTAGGTTGATTACGAAACACGCCAACCAAGTATTTCGGAGTG
CCTGAACTATTTTTATATGCTTTTACAAGACTTGAAATTTTCCTTGCAATAACCGGGTCAATTGTTCTCT
TTCTATTGGGCACACATATAATACCCAGCAAGTCAGCATCGGAATCTAGAGCACATTCTGCGGCCTCTGT
GCTCTGCAAGCCGCAAACTTTCACCAATGGACCAGAACTACCTGTGAAATTAATAACAGACATACTCCAA
GCTGCCTTTGTGTGCTTAATCACGTATACTCACGTGCTCAATAGTCACCAATGCCCTCCCTCTTGGCCCT
CTCCTTTTCTTTTTTCGACCGAATTAATTCTTAATCGGCAAAAAAAGAAAAGCTCCGGATCAAGATTGTA
CGTAAGGTGACAAGCTATTTTTCAATAAAGAATATCTTCCACTACTGCCATCTGGCGTCATAACTGCAAA
GTACACATATATTACGATGCTGTTCTATTAAATGCTTCCTATATTATATATATAGTAATGTCGTTGATCT
ATGGTGCACTCTCAGTACAATCTGCTCTGATGCCGCATAGTTAAGCCAGCCCCGACACCCGCCAACACCC
GCTGACGCGCCCTGACGGGCTTGTCTGCTCCCGGCATCCGCTTACAGACAAGCTGTGACCGTCTCCGGGA
GCTGCATGTGTCAGAGGTTTTCACCGTCATCACCGAAACGCGCGAGACGAAAGGGCCTCGTGATACGCCT
ATTTTTATAGGTTAATGTCATGATAATAATGGTTTCTTAGACGTCAGGTGGCACTTTTCGGGGAAATGTG
CGCGGAACCCCTATTTGTTTATTTTTCTAAATACATTCAAATATGTATCCGCTCATGAGACAATAACCCT
GATAAATGCTTCAATAATATTGAAAAAGGAAGAGTATGAGTATTCAACATTTCCGTGTCGCCCTTATTCC
CTTTTTTGCGGCATTTTGCCTTCCTGTTTTTGCTCACCCAGAAACGCTGGTGAAAGTAAAAGATGCTGAA
GATCAGTTGGGTGCACGAGTGGGTTACATCGAACTGGATCTCAACAGCGGTAAGATCCTTGAGAGTTTTC
GCCCCGAAGAACGTTTTCCAATGATGAGCACTTTTAAAGTTCTGCTATGTGGCGCGGTATTATCCCGTAT
TGACGCCGGGCAAGAGCAACTCGGTCGCCGCATACACTATTCTCAGAATGACTTGGTTGAGTACTCACCA
GTCACAGAAAAGCATCTTACGGATGGCATGACAGTAAGAGAATTATGCAGTGCTGCCATAACCATGAGTG
ATAACACTGCGGCCAACTTACTTCTGACAACGATCGGAGGACCGAAGGAGCTAACCGCTTTTTTGCACAA
CATGGGGGATCATGTAACTCGCCTTGATCGTTGGGAACCGGAGCTGAATGAAGCCATACCAAACGACGAG
CGTGACACCACGATGCCTGTAGCAATGGCAACAACGTTGCGCAAACTATTAACTGGCGAACTACTTACTC
TAGCTTCCCGGCAACAATTAATAGACTGGATGGAGGCGGATAAAGTTGCAGGACCACTTCTGCGCTCGGC
CCTTCCGGCTGGCTGGTTTATTGCTGATAAATCTGGAGCCGGTGAGCGTGGGTCTCGCGGTATCATTGCA
GCACTGGGGCCAGATGGTAAGCCCTCCCGTATCGTAGTTATCTACACGACGGGGAGTCAGGCAACTATGG
ATGAACGAAATAGACAGATCGCTGAGATAGGTGCCTCACTGATTAAGCATTGGTAACTGTCAGACCAAGT
TTACTCATATATACTTTAGATTGATTTAAAACTTCATTTTTAATTTAAAAGGATCTAGGTGAAGATCCTT
TTTGATAATCTCATGACCAAAATCCCTTAACGTGAGTTTTCGTTCCACTGAGCGTCAGACCCCGTAGAAA
AGATCAAAGGATCTTCTTGAGATCCTTTTTTTCTGCGCGTAATCTGCTGCTTGCAAACAAAAAAACCACC
GCTACCAGCGGTGGTTTGTTTGCCGGATCAAGAGCTACCAACTCTTTTTCCGAAGGTAACTGGCTTCAGC
AGAGCGCAGATACCAAATACTGTTCTTCTAGTGTAGCCGTAGTTAGGCCACCACTTCAAGAACTCTGTAG
CACCGCCTACATACCTCGCTCTGCTAATCCTGTTACCAGTGGCTGCTGCCAGTGGCGATAAGTCGTGTCT
TACCGGGTTGGACTCAAGACGATAGTTACCGGATAAGGCGCAGCGGTCGGGCTGAACGGGGGGTTCGTGC
ACACAGCCCAGCTTGGAGCGAACGACCTACACCGAACTGAGATACCTACAGCGTGAGCTATGAGAAAGCG
CCACGCTTCCCGAAGGGAGAAAGGCGGACAGGTATCCGGTAAGCGGCAGGGTCGGAACAGGAGAGCGCAC
GAGGGAGCTTCCAGGGGGAAACGCCTGGTATCTTTATAGTCCTGTCGGGTTTCGCCACCTCTGACTTGAG
CGTCGATTTTTGTGATGCTCGTCAGGGGGGCGGAGCCTATGGAAAAACGCCAGCAACGCGGCCTTTTTAC
GGTTCCTGGCCTTTTGCTGGCCTTTTGCTCACATGTTCTTTCCTGCGTTATCCCCTGATTCTGTGGATAA
CCGTATTACCGCCTTTGAGTGAGCTGATACCGCTCGCCGCAGCCGAACGACCGAGCGCAGCGAGTCAGTG
AGCGAGGAAGCGGAA
Features (pLannotate 1.2.2; 18 found; start..end, strand, type, name):
      3..95      +  CDS            lacI (fragment): lac repressor; lacI; The lac repressor binds to the lac operator to inhibit transcription in E. coli. This inhibition can be relieved by adding lactose or isopropyl-β-D-thiogalactopyranoside (IPTG).
    108..129     +  protein_bind   CAP binding site: CAP binding activates transcription in the presence of cAMP. E. coli catabolite activator protein
    144..174     +  promoter       lac promoter: promoter for the E. coli lac operon
    182..198     +  protein_bind   lac operator: The lac repressor binds to the lac operator to inhibit transcription in E. coli. This inhibition can be relieved by adding lactose or isopropyl-β-D-thiogalactopyranoside (IPTG). lac repressor encoded by lacI
    243..261     +  promoter       T3 promoter: promoter for bacteriophage T3 RNA polymerase
    279..677     +  promoter       TEF1 promoter: S. cerevisiae TEF1; promoter for EF-1α
   4599..4846    +  terminator     CYC1 terminator: S. cerevisiae CYC1; transcription terminator for CYC1
   4865..4883    -  promoter       T7 promoter: promoter for bacteriophage T7 RNA polymerase
   4891..5046    +  CDS            lacZα (fragment): LacZα fragment of β-galactosidase; lacZ fragment
   5050..5478    +  rep_origin     f1 ori (sequence partly withheld): f1 bacteriophage origin of replication; arrow indicates direction of (+) strand synthesis
   5506..5557    -  misc_feature   bom (fragment): basis of mobility region from pBR322
   5608..6282    -  CDS            TRP1: phosphoribosylanthranilate isomerase, required for tryptophan biosynthesis; S. cerevisiae TRP1; yeast auxotrophic marker
   6283..6430    -  promoter       TRP1 promoter: S. cerevisiae TRP1
   6569..6618    -  misc_feature   bom (fragment): basis of mobility region from pBR322
   6720..6755    -  CDS            rop (fragment): Rop protein, which maintains plasmids at low copy number; rop
   6850..6954    +  promoter       AmpR promoter: bla
   6955..7815    +  CDS            AmpR: β-lactamase; bla; confers resistance to ampicillin, carbenicillin, and related antibiotics
   7986..8574    +  rep_origin     ori: high-copy-number ColE1/pMB1/pBR322/pUC origin of replication
