[The description below was written by a language model from this plasmid's Addgene catalogue record and pLannotate feature annotations shown in this document.]
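Description:
pRS404-PTEF-Ago1 is a yeast integrating expression plasmid built on the pRS404-PTEF backbone, carrying the AGO1 (Argonaute) coding sequence from the budding yeast Saccharomyces castellii. In E. coli it is maintained through a high-copy ColE1/pUC-type origin and selected with ampicillin via the β-lactamase gene. An f1 origin and remnants of the pBluescript-style lac/lacZα region with flanking T3 and T7 promoters are also present. No yeast replication origin or centromere is annotated, consistent with its classification as an integrating vector: it persists in yeast only after recombination into the genome, with transformants selected by tryptophan prototrophy conferred by the S. cerevisiae TRP1 marker and its own promoter.

The expression cassette places AGO1, cloned between retained SpeI and XhoI sites, downstream of the strong constitutive S. cerevisiae TEF1 promoter and upstream of the CYC1 transcription terminator. The automated annotation does not label the insert itself. However, in both sequence records an unannotated gap of roughly 3.9 kb lies between the TEF1 promoter and the CYC1 terminator, which is where the depositor states the coding sequence was inserted. No epitope tag or reporter is recorded.

The two sequence records, a repository-derived full sequence and the depositor's sequence, differ slightly in length (8,754 versus 8,745 nt) and in starting coordinate. They also differ in the annotated extents of the f1 origin and TRP1 promoter, but show the same set and order of features. The associated publication concerns RNAi in budding yeast, so the plasmid is evidently intended for stable, constitutive expression of the S. castellii Argonaute protein from a chromosomal locus in yeast. The record does not specify the recipient strain.
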