Addgene plasmid #22313: pRS404-PTEF-Ago1
Depositing lab: David Bartel. Depositing organization: Whitehead Institute for Biomedical Research. Publication: RNAi in budding yeast. Drinnenberg IA, Weinberg DE, Xie KT, Mower JP, Wolfe KH, Fink GR, Bartel DP. Science. 2009 Oct 23;326(5952):544-550. doi: 10.1126/science.1176945. Epub 2009 Sep 10. PubMed 19745116.
Backbone
  Vector backbone: pRS404-PTEF
  Backbone size w/o insert (bp): 4300
  Vector type: Yeast Expression ; Integrating plasmid
  Selectable markers: TRP1
Growth in bacteria
  Bacterial resistance: Ampicillin, 100 μg/mL
  Growth temperature: 37°C
  Growth strain: DH5alpha
  Copy number: Unknown
Gene/Insert
  Gene/Insert name: AGO1
  Species: Saccharomyces castellii
  Cloning method: Restriction Enzyme; 5′ cloning site SpeI (not destroyed); 3′ cloning site XhoI (not destroyed)
  Sequencing primers: 5′ T3; 3′ CYC1
Terms and licenses: Academic/Nonprofit Terms; Industry Terms: Not Available to Industry
Depositor comments: AgoI coding sequence was inserted between TEF promoter and CYC1 terminator.
How to cite: pRS404-PTEF-Ago1 was a gift from David Bartel (Addgene plasmid # 22313 ; http://n2t.net/addgene:22313 ; RRID:Addgene_22313)
