>Addgene plasmid #22313 | pRS404-PTEF-Ago1 | addgene partial sequence | sequence record 28142 | 22313 with T3
GTTTCTACTCCTTTTTTACTCTTCCAGATTTTCTCGGACTCCGCGCATCGCCGTACCACTTCAAAACACC
CAAGCACAGCATACTAAATTTCCCCTCTTTCTTCCTCTAGGGTGTCGTTAATTACCCGTACTAAAGGTTT
GGAAAAGAAAAAAGAGACCGCCTCGTTTCTTTTTCTTCGTCGAAAAAGGCAATAAAAATTTTTATCACGT
TTCTTTTTCTTGAAAATTTTTTTTTTGATTTTTTTCTCTTTCGATGACCTCCCATTGATATTTAAGTTAA
TAAACGGTCTTCAATTTCTCAAGTTTCAGTTTCATTTTTCTTGTTCTATTACAACTTTTTTTACTTCTTG
CTCATTAGAAAGAAAGCATAGCAATCTAATCTAAGTTTTCTAGAACTAGTATGTCATCCAATTCGGAGGA
GAACAGTCAAGTTCCTCCCCTTGATGCCACCGCTGCTGCAACTAAACCAAAAAAGGCCAAGAAACCAAAG
GTTAAGAAGCCAAAGGATTCCGCTGAGGCATCTTCATCACCAGCTGCTGAGGGCACTGCTGAAGCCAAGC
CAAAAAAGGCTAAGAAATCAAAGACTAAGAAGTCAAAGGAGTCTGCCGAGGTATCGCCAGCTCCAGCTGA
TGAAACTACTTCTGCTGGTGTAGATGCTAAACCTAAGAAGGCTAAAAAGTCAAAGGTCAAGAAGCCAA
